Addgene plasmid #100122: pSN61
Purpose: expresses putative OCT4 DBD with a T7 tag
Depositing lab: Mark Ptashne. Depositing organization: Memorial Sloan-Kettering Cancer Center. Publication: OCT4 and SOX2 Work as Transcriptional Activators in Reprogramming Human Fibroblasts. Narayan S, Bryant G, Shah S, Berrozpe G, Ptashne M. Cell Rep. 2017 Aug 15;20(7):1585-1596. doi: 10.1016/j.celrep.2017.07.071. PubMed 28813671.
Backbone
  Vector backbone: pLM-vexGFP-OCT4
  Backbone manufacturer: Michel Sadelain (Addgene plasmid # 22240)
  Vector type: Mammalian Expression, Lentiviral
Growth in bacteria
  Bacterial resistance: Ampicillin, 100 μg/mL
  Growth temperature: 37°C
  Growth strain: NEB Stable
  Copy number: Unknown
Gene/Insert
  Gene/Insert name: vexGFP-P2A-putative OCT4 DBD (138-289) with a T7 tag
  Species: H. sapiens (human)
  Entrez Gene: POU5F1 (a.k.a. OCT3, OCT4, OCT4Borf1, OTF-3, OTF3, OTF4, Oct-3, Oct-4, Oct3/4)
  Cloning method: Ligation Independent Cloning
  Sequencing primers: 5′ unknown
Terms and licenses: Academic/Nonprofit Terms; Industry Terms: Not Available to Industry
How to cite: pSN61 was a gift from Mark Ptashne (Addgene plasmid # 100122 ; http://n2t.net/addgene:100122 ; RRID:Addgene_100122)
