[The description below was written by a language model from this plasmid's Addgene catalogue record and pLannotate feature annotations shown in this document.]
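Description:
pSN61 is a lentiviral mammalian expression plasmid built on the pLM-vexGFP-OCT4 backbone. It is propagated in E. coli through a high-copy ColE1/pUC-type origin with ampicillin selection (AmpR/bla). The bacterial portion also carries an f1 origin and pBluescript-derived remnants: lac promoter/operator, lacZα and lacI fragments, and T3 and T7 promoters. The viral portion has a third-generation-style layout. An RSV promoter is fused to a truncated HIV-1 5' LTR to drive genomic RNA synthesis in packaging cells. It is followed by the Ψ packaging signal with a gag fragment, the Rev response element for Rev-dependent nuclear export, and the cPPT/CTS. The downstream LTR is also annotated as truncated, and an SV40 poly(A) signal and SV40 origin lie beyond it.

The payload is driven by the internal human PGK promoter. It is a single open reading frame encoding vexGFP, which the automated annotation labels as a PA-GFP-like variant. According to the catalogue entry, vexGFP is joined by a P2A self-cleaving peptide to residues 138–289 of human OCT4 (POU5F1), the putative DNA-binding domain, carrying a T7 epitope tag. The P2A and the tag are not annotated separately in the feature table, and the tag's position is not recorded. The P2A lets the fluorescent marker and the OCT4 fragment be produced as separate proteins from one transcript, so fluorescence reports transduced cells. A WPRE downstream enhances transcript expression. The associated work examined OCT4 and SOX2 as transcriptional activators in reprogramming human fibroblasts. In that context the construct supplies the DNA-binding domain on its own, presumably for comparison with full-length or modified OCT4.
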