Features (pLannotate 1.2.2; 27 found; start..end, strand, type, name):
      1..511     +  promoter       hPGK promoter: human phosphoglycerate kinase 1 promoter
    526..1242    +  CDS            PA-GFP: photoactivatable GFP variant (Patterson et al., 2002) mammalian codon-optimized
   1291..1767    +  CDS            POU5F1 (fragment): PO5F1_HUMAN - Also known as OCT3, OCT4, OTF3. Experimental evidence at protein level: Swiss-Prot protein existence level 1. Transcription factor that binds to the octamer motif (5'- ATTTGCAT-3'). Forms a trimeric complex with SOX2 or SOX15 on DNA and controls the expression of a number of genes involved in embryonic development such as YES1, FGF4, UTF1 and ZFP206. Critical for early embryogenesis and for embryonic stem cell pluripotency. From Homo sapiens (Human).
   1810..2398    +  misc_feature   WPRE: woodchuck hepatitis virus posttranscriptional regulatory element
   2415..2555    +  CDS            nef (fragment): NEF_HV1Z6 - Experimental evidence at protein level: Swiss-Prot protein existence level 1. Extracellular Nef protein targets CD4(+) T-lymphocytes for apoptosis by interacting with CXCR4 surface receptors. From Human immunodeficiency virus type 1 group M subtype D (isolate Z6) (HIV-1).
   2551..2731    +  LTR            5' LTR (truncated): truncated 5' long terminal repeat (LTR) from HIV-1
   2803..2924    +  polyA_signal   SV40 poly(A) signal: SV40 polyadenylation signal
   2964..3099    +  rep_origin     SV40 ori: SV40 origin of replication
   3120..3138    -  promoter       T7 promoter: promoter for bacteriophage T7 RNA polymerase
   3146..3301    +  CDS            lacZα (fragment): LacZα fragment of β-galactosidase; lacZ fragment
   3306..3734    +  rep_origin     f1 ori (sequence partly withheld): f1 bacteriophage origin of replication; arrow indicates direction of (+) strand synthesis
   3787..3891    +  promoter       AmpR promoter: bla
   3892..4752    +  CDS            AmpR: β-lactamase; bla; confers resistance to ampicillin, carbenicillin, and related antibiotics
   4923..5511    +  rep_origin     ori: high-copy-number ColE1/pMB1/pBR322/pUC origin of replication
   5694..5786    +  CDS            lacI (fragment): lac repressor; lacI; The lac repressor binds to the lac operator to inhibit transcription in E. coli. This inhibition can be relieved by adding lactose or isopropyl-β-D-thiogalactopyranoside (IPTG).
   5799..5820    +  protein_bind   CAP binding site: CAP binding activates transcription in the presence of cAMP. E. coli catabolite activator protein
   5835..5865    +  promoter       lac promoter: promoter for the E. coli lac operon
   5873..5889    +  protein_bind   lac operator: The lac repressor binds to the lac operator to inhibit transcription in E. coli. This inhibition can be relieved by adding lactose or isopropyl-β-D-thiogalactopyranoside (IPTG). lac repressor encoded by lacI
   5934..5952    +  promoter       T3 promoter: promoter for bacteriophage T3 RNA polymerase
   5980..6206    +  promoter       RSV promoter: Rous sarcoma virus enhancer/promoter
   6207..6387    +  LTR            5' LTR (truncated): truncated 5' long terminal repeat (LTR) from HIV-1
   6434..6559    +  misc_feature   HIV-1 Ψ: packaging signal of human immunodeficiency virus type 1
   6543..6906    +  CDS            HIV-1 gag (fragment): gag protein from human immunodeficiency virus 1; gag
   7052..7285    +  misc_feature   RRE: The Rev response element (RRE) of HIV-1 allows for Rev-dependent mRNA export from the nucleus to the cytoplasm.
   7662..7762    +  CDS            Rev (fragment): human immunodeficiency virus 1 (HIV-1) Rev protein; rev; enhances nuclear export of unspliced and incompletely spliced viral mRNAs
   7781..7898    +  misc_feature   cPPT/CTS: central polypurine tract and central termination sequence of HIV-1
   7918..7941    -  misc_feature   MCS (fragment): pBluescript multiple cloning site
>Addgene plasmid #100122 | pSN61 | addgene full sequence | sequence record 193257 | Addgene NGS Result
GGGGTTGGGGTTGCGCCTTTTCCAAGGCAGCCCTGGGTTTGCGCAGGGACGCGGCTGCTCTGGGCGTGGT
TCCGGGAAACGCAGCGGCGCCGACCCTGGGTCTCGCACATTCTTCACGTCCGTTCGCAGCGTCACCCGGA
TCTTCGCCGCTACCCTTGTGGGCCCCCCGGCGACGCTTCCTGCTCCGCCCCTAAGTCGGGAAGGTTCCTT
GCGGTTCGCGGCGTGCCGGACGTGACAAACGGAAGCCGCACGTCTCACTAGTACCCTCGCAGACGGACAG
CGCCAGGGAGCAATGGCAGCGCGCCGACCGCGATGGGCTGTGGCCAATAGCGGCTGCTCAGCAGGGCGCG
CCGAGAGCAGCGGCCGGGAAGGGGCGGTGCGGGAGGCGGGGTGTGGGGCGGTAGTGTGGGCCCTGTTCCT
GCCCGCGCGGTGTTCCGCATTCTGCAAGCCTCCGGAGCGCACGTCGGCAGTCGGCTCCCTCGTTGACCGA
ATCACCGACCTCTCTCCCCAGGGGGATCCACCGGTATGGTGAGCAAGGGCGAGGAGCTGTTCACCGGGGT
GGTGCCCATCCTGGTCGAGCTGGACGGCGACGTAAACGGCCACAAGTTCAGCGTGTCCGGCGAGGGCGAG
GGCGATGCCACCTACGGCAAGCTGACCCTGAAGTTCATCTGCACCACCGGCAAGCTGCCCGTGCCCTGGC
CCACCCTCGTGACCACCTTCAGCTACGGCGTGCAGTGCTTCAGCCGCTACCCCGACCACATGAAGCAGCA
CGACTTCTTCAAGTCCGCCATGCCCGAAGGCTACGTCCAGGAGCGCACCATCAGCTTCAAGGACGACGGC
AACTACAAGACCCGCGCCGAGGTGAAGTTCGAGGGCGACACCCTGGTGAACCGCATCGAGCTGAAGGGCA
TCGACTTCAAGGAGGACGGCAACATCCTGGGGCACAAGCTGGAGTACAACTACAACAGCCACAACGTCTA
TATCACGGCCGACAAGCAGAAGAACGGCATCAAGGCGAACTTCAAGATCCGCCACAACATCGAGGACGGC
AGCGTGCAGCTCGCCGACCACTACCAGCAGAACACCCCCATCGGCGACGGCCCCGTGCTGCTGCCCGACA
ACCACTACCTGTTCATCCAGTCCGCCCTGAGCAAAGACCCCAACGAGAAGCGCGATCACATGGTCCTGCT
GGAGTTCGTGACCGCCGCCGGGATCACTCACGGCATGGACGAGCTGTACAAGGGATCTGGAGCAACAAAC
TTCTCACTACTCAAACAAGCAGGTGACGTGGAGGAGAATCCCGGCCCTATGGACATCAAAGCTCTGCAGA
AAGAACTCGAGCAATTTGCCAAGCTCCTGAAGCAGAAGAGGATCACCCTGGGATATACACAGGCCGATGT
GGGGCTCACCCTGGGGGTTCTATTTGGGAAGGTATTCAGCCAAACGACCATCTGCCGCTTTGAGGCTCTG
CAGCTTAGCTTCAAGAACATGTGTAAGCTGCGGCCCTTGCTGCAGAAGTGGGTGGAGGAAGCTGACAACA
ATGAAAATCTTCAGGAGATATGCAAAGCAGAAACCCTCGTGCAGGCCCGAAAGAGAAAGCGAACCAGTAT
CGAGAACCGAGTGAGAGGCAACCTGGAGAATTTGTTCCTGCAGTGCCCGAAACCCACACTGCAGCAGATC
AGCCACATCGCCCAGCAGCTTGGGCTCGAGAAGGATGTGGTCCGAGTGTGGTTCTGTAACCGGCGCCAGA
AGGGCAAGCGATCAAGCATGGCCTCCATGACCGGCGGCCAGCAGATGGGCTGAGTCGACAATCAACCTCT
GGATTACAAAATTTGTGAAAGATTGACTGGTATTCTTAACTATGTTGCTCCTTTTACGCTATGTGGATAC
GCTGCTTTAATGCCTTTGTATCATGCTATTGCTTCCCGTATGGCTTTCATTTTCTCCTCCTTGTATAAAT
CCTGGTTGCTGTCTCTTTATGAGGAGTTGTGGCCCGTTGTCAGGCAACGTGGCGTGGTGTGCACTGTGTT
TGCTGACGCAACCCCCACTGGTTGGGGCATTGCCACCACCTGTCAGCTCCTTTCCGGGACTTTCGCTTTC
CCCCTCCCTATTGCCACGGCGGAACTCATCGCCGCCTGCCTTGCCCGCTGCTGGACAGGGGCTCGGCTGT
TGGGCACTGACAATTCCGTGGTGTTGTCGGGGAAGCTGACGTCCTTTCCATGGCTGCTCGCCTGTGTTGC
CACCTGGATTCTGCGCGGGACGTCCTTCTGCTACGTCCCTTCGGCCCTCAATCCAGCGGACCTTCCTTCC
CGCGGCCTGCTGCCGGCTCTGCGGCCTCTTCCGCGTCTTCGCCTTCGCCCTCAGACGAGTCGGATCTCCC
TTTGGGCCGCCTCCCCGCCTGGAATTCGAGCTCGGTACCTTTAAGACCAATGACTTACAAGGCAGCTGTA
GATCTTAGCCACTTTTTAAAAGAAAAGGGGGGACTGGAAGGGCTAATTCACTCCCAACGAAGACAAGATA
TCCTGCTAGCTCCGGATCCGGACCTGTACTGGGTCTCTCTGGTTAGACCAGATCTGAGCCTGGGAGCTCT
CTGGCTAACTAGGGAACCCACTGCTTAAGCCTCAATAAAGCTTGCCTTGAGTGCTTCAAGTAGTGTGTGC
CCGTCTGTTGTGTGACTCTGGTAACTAGAGATCCCTCAGACCCTTTTAGTCAGTGTGGAAAATCTCTAGC
AGTAGTAGTTCATGTCATCTTATTATTCAGTATTTATAACTTGCAAAGAAATGAATATCAGAGAGTGAGA
GGAACTTGTTTATTGCAGCTTATAATGGTTACAAATAAAGCAATAGCATCACAAATTTCACAAATAAAGC
ATTTTTTTCACTGCATTCTAGTTGTGGTTTGTCCAAACTCATCAATGTATCTTATCATGTCTGGCTCTAG
CTATCCCGCCCCTAACTCCGCCCATCCCGCCCCTAACTCCGCCCAGTTCCGCCCATTCTCCGCCCCATGG
CTGACTAATTTTTTTTATTTATGCAGAGGCCGAGGCCGCCTCGGCCTCTGAGCTATTCCAGAAGTAGTGA
GGAGGCTTTTTTGGAGGCCTAGGGACGTACCCAATTCGCCCTATAGTGAGTCGTATTACGCGCGCTCACT
GGCCGTCGTTTTACAACGTCGTGACTGGGAAAACCCTGGCGTTACCCAACTTAATCGCCTTGCAGCACAT
CCCCCTTTCGCCAGCTGGCGTAATAGCGAAGAGGCCCGCACCGATCGCCCTTCCCAACAGTTGCGCAGCC
TGAATGGCGAATGGG
[124 nt withheld, positions 3306-3429]
C
[91 nt withheld, positions 3431-3521]
A
[49 nt withheld, positions 3523-3571]
CCTTTGACGTTGGAGTCCACGTTCTTT
[37 nt withheld, positions 3599-3635]
ACCCTATCTCGGTCTATTCTTTTGATTTATAAGGGATTTTGCCGATTTCGGCCTATTGGTTAAAAAATGA
GCTGATTTAACAAAAATTTAACGCGAATTTTAACAAAATATTAACGCTTACAATTTAGGTGGCACTTTTC
GGGGAAATGTGCGCGGAACCCCTATTTGTTTATTTTTCTAAATACATTCAAATATGTATCCGCTCATGAG
ACAATAACCCTGATAAATGCTTCAATAATATTGAAAAAGGAAGAGTATGAGTATTCAACATTTCCGTGTC
GCCCTTATTCCCTTTTTTGCGGCATTTTGCCTTCCTGTTTTTGCTCACCCAGAAACGCTGGTGAAAGTAA
AAGATGCTGAAGATCAGTTGGGTGCACGAGTGGGTTACATCGAACTGGATCTCAACAGCGGTAAGATCCT
TGAGAGTTTTCGCCCCGAAGAACGTTTTCCAATGATGAGCACTTTTAAAGTTCTGCTATGTGGCGCGGTA
TTATCCCGTATTGACGCCGGGCAAGAGCAACTCGGTCGCCGCATACACTATTCTCAGAATGACTTGGTTG
AGTACTCACCAGTCACAGAAAAGCATCTTACGGATGGCATGACAGTAAGAGAATTATGCAGTGCTGCCAT
AACCATGAGTGATAACACTGCGGCCAACTTACTTCTGACAACGATCGGAGGACCGAAGGAGCTAACCGCT
TTTTTGCACAACATGGGGGATCATGTAACTCGCCTTGATCGTTGGGAACCGGAGCTGAATGAAGCCATAC
CAAACGACGAGCGTGACACCACGATGCCTGTAGCAATGGCAACAACGTTGCGCAAACTATTAACTGGCGA
ACTACTTACTCTAGCTTCCCGGCAACAATTAATAGACTGGATGGAGGCGGATAAAGTTGCAGGACCACTT
CTGCGCTCGGCCCTTCCGGCTGGCTGGTTTATTGCTGATAAATCTGGAGCCGGTGAGCGTGGGTCTCGCG
GTATCATTGCAGCACTGGGGCCAGATGGTAAGCCCTCCCGTATCGTAGTTATCTACACGACGGGGAGTCA
GGCAACTATGGATGAACGAAATAGACAGATCGCTGAGATAGGTGCCTCACTGATTAAGCATTGGTAACTG
TCAGACCAAGTTTACTCATATATACTTTAGATTGATTTAAAACTTCATTTTTAATTTAAAAGGATCTAGG
TGAAGATCCTTTTTGATAATCTCATGACCAAAATCCCTTAACGTGAGTTTTCGTTCCACTGAGCGTCAGA
CCCCGTAGAAAAGATCAAAGGATCTTCTTGAGATCCTTTTTTTCTGCGCGTAATCTGCTGCTTGCAAACA
AAAAAACCACCGCTACCAGCGGTGGTTTGTTTGCCGGATCAAGAGCTACCAACTCTTTTTCCGAAGGTAA
CTGGCTTCAGCAGAGCGCAGATACCAAATACTGTTCTTCTAGTGTAGCCGTAGTTAGGCCACCACTTCAA
GAACTCTGTAGCACCGCCTACATACCTCGCTCTGCTAATCCTGTTACCAGTGGCTGCTGCCAGTGGCGAT
AAGTCGTGTCTTACCGGGTTGGACTCAAGACGATAGTTACCGGATAAGGCGCAGCGGTCGGGCTGAACGG
GGGGTTCGTGCACACAGCCCAGCTTGGAGCGAACGACCTACACCGAACTGAGATACCTACAGCGTGAGCT
ATGAGAAAGCGCCACGCTTCCCGAAGGGAGAAAGGCGGACAGGTATCCGGTAAGCGGCAGGGTCGGAACA
GGAGAGCGCACGAGGGAGCTTCCAGGGGGAAACGCCTGGTATCTTTATAGTCCTGTCGGGTTTCGCCACC
TCTGACTTGAGCGTCGATTTTTGTGATGCTCGTCAGGGGGGCGGAGCCTATGGAAAAACGCCAGCAACGC
GGCCTTTTTACGGTTCCTGGCCTTTTGCTGGCCTTTTGCTCACATGTTCTTTCCTGCGTTATCCCCTGAT
TCTGTGGATAACCGTATTACCGCCTTTGAGTGAGCTGATACCGCTCGCCGCAGCCGAACGACCGAGCGCA
GCGAGTCAGTGAGCGAGGAAGCGGAAGAGCGCCCAATACGCAAACCGCCTCTCCCCGCGCGTTGGCCGAT
TCATTAATGCAGCTGGCACGACAGGTTTCCCGACTGGAAAGCGGGCAGTGAGCGCAACGCAATTAATGTG
AGTTAGCTCACTCATTAGGCACCCCAGGTTTTACACTTTATGCTTCCGGCTCGTATGTTGTGTGGAATTG
TGAGCGGATAACAATTTCACACAGGAAACAGCTATGACCATGATTACGCCAAGCGCGCAATTAACCCTCA
CTAAAGGGAACAAAAGCTGGAGCTGCAAGCTTAATGTAGTCTTATGCAATACTCTTGTAGTCTTGCAACA
TGGTAACGATGAGTTAGCAACATGCCTTACAAGGAGAGAAAAAGCACCGTGCATGCCGATTGGTGGAAGT
AAGGTGGTACGATCGTGCCTTATTAGGAAGGCAACAGACGGGTCTGACATGGATTGGACGAACCACTGAA
TTGCCGCATTGCAGAGATATTGTATTTAAGTGCCTAGCTCGATACATAAACGGGTCTCTCTGGTTAGACC
AGATCTGAGCCTGGGAGCTCTCTGGCTAACTAGGGAACCCACTGCTTAAGCCTCAATAAAGCTTGCCTTG
AGTGCTTCAAGTAGTGTGTGCCCGTCTGTTGTGTGACTCTGGTAACTAGAGATCCCTCAGACCCTTTTAG
TCAGTGTGGAAAATCTCTAGCAGTGGCGCCCGAACAGGGACTTGAAAGCGAAAGGGAAACCAGAGGAGCT
CTCTCGACGCAGGACTCGGCTTGCTGAAGCGCGCACGGCAAGAGGCGAGGGGCGGCGACTGGTGAGTACG
CCAAAAATTTTGACTAGCGGAGGCTAGAAGGAGAGAGATGGGTGCGAGAGCGTCAGTATTAAGCGGGGGA
GAATTAGATCGCGATGGGAAAAAATTCGGTTAAGGCCAGGGGGAAAGAAAAAATATAAATTAAAACATAT
AGTATGGGCAAGCAGGGAGCTAGAACGATTCGCAGTTAATCCTGGCCTGTTAGAAACATCAGAAGGCTGT
AGACAAATACTGGGACAGCTACAACCATCCCTTCAGACAGGATCAGAAGAACTTAGATCATTATATAATA
CAGTAGCAACCCTCTATTGTGTGCATCAAAGGATAGAGATAAAAGACACCAAGGAAGCTTTAGACAAGAT
AGAGGAAGAGCAAAACAAAAGTAAGACCACCGCACAGCAAGCGGCCGCTGATCTTCAGACCTGGAGGAGG
AGATATGAGGGACAATTGGAGAAGTGAATTATATAAATATAAAGTAGTAAAAATTGAACCATTAGGAGTA
GCACCCACCAAGGCAAAGAGAAGAGTGGTGCAGAGAGAAAAAAGAGCAGTGGGAATAGGAGCTTTGTTCC
TTGGGTTCTTGGGAGCAGCAGGAAGCACTATGGGCGCAGCGTCAATGACGCTGACGGTACAGGCCAGACA
ATTATTGTCTGGTATAGTGCAGCAGCAGAACAATTTGCTGAGGGCTATTGAGGCGCAACAGCATCTGTTG
CAACTCACAGTCTGGGGCATCAAGCAGCTCCAGGCAAGAATCCTGGCTGTGGAAAGATACCTAAAGGATC
AACAGCTCCTGGGGATTTGGGGTTGCTCTGGAAAACTCATTTGCACCACTGCTGTGCCTTGGAATGCTAG
TTGGAGTAATAAATCTCTGGAACAGATTTGGAATCACACGACCTGGATGGAGTGGGACAGAGAAATTAAC
AATTACACAAGCTTAATACACTCCTTAATTGAAGAATCGCAAAACCAGCAAGAAAAGAATGAACAAGAAT
TATTGGAATTAGATAAATGGGCAAGTTTGTGGAATTGGTTTAACATAACAAATTGGCTGTGGTATATAAA
ATTATTCATAATGATAGTAGGAGGCTTGGTAGGTTTAAGAATAGTTTTTGCTGTACTTTCTATAGTGAAT
AGAGTTAGGCAGGGATATTCACCATTATCGTTTCAGACCCACCTCCCAACCCCGAGGGGACCCGACAGGC
CCGAAGGAATAGAAGAAGAAGGTGGAGAGAGAGACAGAGACAGATCCATTCGATTAGTGAACGGATCTCG
ACGGTATCGGTTAACTTTTAAAAGAAAAGGGGGGATTGGGGGGTACAGTGCAGGGGAAAGAATAGTAGAC
ATAATAGCAACAGACATACAAACTAAAGAATTACAAAAACAAATTACAAAAATTCAAAATTTTATCGATC
ACGAGACTAGCCTCGAGAAGCTTGATATCGAATTCCAC
